Addgene plasmid #186477: pQCXIP mScarlet-MOSPD2 W201E
Purpose: Expression of human MOSPD2 (mutant W201E, unable to bind lipid droplets) fused to mScarlet in mammalian cells
Depositing lab: Catherine Tomasetto. Depositing organization: Institut de Genetique et de Biologie Moleculaire et Cellulaire (IGBMC). Publication: MOSPD2 is an endoplasmic reticulum-lipid droplet tether functioning in LD homeostasis. Zouiouich M, Di Mattia T, Martinet A, Eichler J, Wendling C, Tomishige N, Grandgirard E, Fuggetta N, Fromental-Ramain C, Mizzon G, Dumesnil C, Carpentier M, Reina-San-Martin B, Mathelin C, Schwab Y, Thiam AR, Kobayashi T, Drin G, Tomasetto C, Alpy F. J Cell Biol. 2022 Jun 6;221(6). pii: 213116. doi: 10.1083/jcb.202110044. Epub 2022 Apr 7. PubMed 35389430.
Backbone
  Vector backbone: pQCXIP
  Backbone manufacturer: Clontech
  Backbone size w/o insert (bp): 7181
  Total vector size (bp): 9426
  Vector type: Mammalian Expression, Retroviral
  Selectable markers: Puromycin
Growth in bacteria
  Bacterial resistance: Ampicillin, 100 μg/mL
  Growth temperature: 37°C
  Growth strain: NEB Stable
  Copy number: High Copy
Gene/Insert
  Gene/Insert name: MOSPD2 motile sperm domain containing 2
  Species: H. sapiens (human)
  Insert size (bp): 1554
  GenBank ID: NM_152581
  Entrez Gene: MOSPD2
  Tag / fusion protein: mScarlet (N terminal on insert)
Terms and licenses: Academic/Nonprofit Terms; Industry Terms: Not Available to Industry
How to cite: pQCXIP mScarlet-MOSPD2 W201E was a gift from Catherine Tomasetto (Addgene plasmid # 186477 ; http://n2t.net/addgene:186477 ; RRID:Addgene_186477)
