[The description below was written by a language model from this plasmid's Addgene catalogue record and pLannotate feature annotations shown in this document.]
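Description:
pQCXIP mScarlet-MOSPD2 W201E is a 9.4 kb self-inactivating gammaretroviral expression plasmid built on the Clontech pQCXIP backbone, intended for expression of a fluorescently tagged human protein in mammalian cells by transfection or retroviral transduction. In bacteria it is maintained through a high-copy ColE1/pUC-type origin and selected with ampicillin via the β-lactamase gene. The viral portion starts with a hybrid 5' element in which the CMV enhancer and promoter are joined to a truncated LTR, driving production of the genomic RNA in packaging cells. This is followed by the Ψ packaging signal and a truncated, start-codon-less gag segment that aids encapsidation. The 3' LTR carries a U3 deletion, so after reverse transcription and integration the LTR promoter activity is lost and transgene expression depends on the internal promoter.

That internal cassette uses the CMV immediate early enhancer/promoter to transcribe a bicistronic message. The first cistron encodes mScarlet, a bright red fluorescent protein, fused through a short linker derived from a multiple cloning site to the N terminus of human MOSPD2, an endoplasmic reticulum-anchored protein that mediates contacts between organelles. The insert carries the W201E substitution, which according to the record abolishes binding to lipid droplets. An EMCV IRES then directs translation of puromycin N-acetyltransferase from the same transcript, allowing puromycin selection of stably expressing cells. The short hits annotated as the β-actin promoter, dmpM, Mos, env, rop and bom are probably backbone remnants or chance matches rather than functional parts. The construct suits live imaging of MOSPD2 localisation, serving as a lipid droplet binding-deficient form for studies of ER–lipid droplet tethering.
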