Features (pLannotate 1.2.2; 24 found; start..end, strand, type, name):
    305..508     +  promoter       CMV promoter: human cytomegalovirus (CMV) immediate early promoter
    509..684     +  LTR            5' LTR (truncated): truncated long terminal repeat from Moloney murine sarcoma virus
    806..1080    +  misc_feature   MESV Ψ (fragment): packaging signal of murine embryonic stem cell virus
   1147..1563    +  CDS            gag (truncated): truncated Moloney murine leukemia virus (MMLV) gag gene lacking the start codon
   1600..1903    +  enhancer       CMV enhancer: human cytomegalovirus immediate early enhancer
   1904..2107    +  promoter       CMV promoter: human cytomegalovirus (CMV) immediate early promoter
   2233..2928    +  CDS            mScarlet: mScarlet is a basic (constitutively fluorescent) red fluorescent protein published in 2016, derived from synthetic construct. It has moderate acid sensitivity.
   2929..2968    +  misc_feature   MCS (fragment): multiple cloning site
   2965..4515    +  CDS            MOSPD2: MSPD2_HUMAN - Experimental evidence at protein level: Swiss-Prot protein existence level 1. Endoplasmic reticulum-anchored receptor which modulates interorganelle contacts by interacting with other organelle-bound proteins via their FFAT motif (PubMed:29858488). Might have a more important role in endoplasmic reticulum and endosomes contacts (PubMed:29858488). Promotes migration of primary monocytes and neutrophils, in response to various chemokines (PubMed:28137892). From Homo sapiens (Human).
   4532..4552    -  promoter       chicken β-actin promoter (fragment): contains a 21-bp deletion relative to the standard chicken β-actin promoter
   4660..5122    +  misc_feature   IRES: internal ribosome entry site (IRES) of the encephalomyocarditis virus (EMCV)
   5155..5754    +  CDS            PuroR: puromycin N-acetyltransferase; pac from Streptomyces alboniger; confers resistance to puromycin
   5804..5869    +  CDS            dmpM (fragment): DMPM_STRAD - Protein inferred from homology: Swiss-Prot protein existence level 3. From Streptomyces alboniger.
   5882..5953    +  CDS            Mos (fragment): MOS_MOUSE - Experimental evidence at transcript level: Swiss-Prot protein existence level 2. From Mus musculus (Mouse).
   5986..6086    +  CDS            env (fragment): murine leukemia virus gPr80 envelope polyprotein precursor; env; proteolytically cleaved into gp70SU and p15TM subunits
   6128..6553    +  LTR            3' LTR (ΔU3): self-inactivating 3' long terminal repeat (LTR) from Moloney murine leukemia virus
   6622..6662    +  CDS            rop (fragment): Rop protein, which maintains plasmids at low copy number; rop
   6764..6802    +  misc_feature   bom (fragment): basis of mobility region from pBR322
   6819..7148    +  promoter       SV40 promoter: SV40 enhancer and early promoter
   7154..7255    +  misc_feature   bom (fragment): basis of mobility region from pBR322
   7441..8029    -  rep_origin     ori: high-copy-number ColE1/pMB1/pBR322/pUC origin of replication
   8200..9060    -  CDS            AmpR: β-lactamase; bla; confers resistance to ampicillin, carbenicillin, and related antibiotics
   9061..9165    -  promoter       AmpR promoter: bla
   9351..304     +  enhancer       CMV enhancer (across the origin): human cytomegalovirus immediate early enhancer
>Addgene plasmid #186477 | pQCXIP mScarlet-MOSPD2 W201E | addgene full sequence | sequence record 366233 | Addgene NGS Result
CGTTACATAACTTACGGTAAATGGCCCGCCTGGCTGACCGCCCAACGACCCCCGCCCATTGACGTCAATA
ATGACGTATGTTCCCATAGTAACGCCAATAGGGACTTTCCATTGACGTCAATGGGTGGAGTATTTACGGT
AAACTGCCCACTTGGCAGTACATCAAGTGTATCATATGCCAAGTACGCCCCCTATTGACGTCAATGACGG
TAAATGGCCCGCCTGGCATTATGCCCAGTACATGACCTTATGGGACTTTCCTACTTGGCAGTACATCTAC
GTATTAGTCATCGCTATTACCATGGTGATGCGGTTTTGGCAGTACATCAATGGGCGTGGATAGCGGTTTG
ACTCACGGGGATTTCCAAGTCTCCACCCCATTGACGTCAATGGGAGTTTGTTTTGGCACCAAAATCAACG
GGACTTTCCAAAATGTCGTAACAACTCCGCCCCATTGACGCAAATGGGCGGTAGGCGTGTACGGTGGGAG
GTCTATATAAGCAGAGCTCAATAAAAGAGCCCACAACCCCTCACTCGGCGCGCCAGTCTTCCGATAGACT
GCGTCGCCCGGGTACCCGTATTCCCAATAAAGCCTCTTGCTGTTTGCATCCGAATCGTGGTCTCGCTGTT
CCTTGGGAGGGTCTCCTCTGAGTGATTGACTACCCACGACGGGGGTCTTTCATTTGGGGGCTCGTCCGGG
ATTTGGAGACCCCTGCCCAGGGACCACCGACCCACCACCGGGAGGTAAGCTGGCCAGCAACTTATCTGTG
TCTGTCCGATTGTCTAGTGTCTATGTTTGATGTTATGCGCCTGCGTCTGTACTAGTTAGCTAACTAGCTC
TGTATCTGGCGGACCCGTGGTGGAACTGACGAGTTCTGAACACCCGGCCGCAACCCTGGGAGACGTCCCA
GGGACTTTGGGGGCCGTTTTTGTGGCCCGACCTGAGGAAGGGAGTCGATGTGGAATCCGACCCCGTCAGG
ATATGTGGTTCTGGTAGGAGACGAGAACCTAAAACAGTTCCCGCCTCCGTCTGAATTTTTGCTTTCGGTT
TGGAACCGAAGCCGCGCGTCTTGTCTGCTGCAGCGCTGCAGCATCGTTCTGTGTTGTCTCTGTCTGACTG
TGTTTCTGTATTTGTCTGAAAATTAGGGCCAGACTGTTACCACTCCCTTAAGTTTGACCTTAGGTCACTG
GAAAGATGTCGAGCGGATCGCTCACAACCAGTCGGTAGATGTCAAGAAGAGACGTTGGGTTACCTTCTGC
TCTGCAGAATGGCCAACCTTTAACGTCGGATGGCCGCGAGACGGCACCTTTAACCGAGACCTCATCACCC
AGGTTAAGATCAAGGTCTTTTCACCTGGCCCGCATGGACACCCAGACCAGGTCCCCTACATCGTGACCTG
GGAAGCCTTGGCTTTTGACCCCCCTCCCTGGGTCAAGCCCTTTGTACACCCTAAGCCTCCGCCTCCTCTT
CCTCCATCCGCCCCGTCTCTCCCCCTTGAACCTCCTCGTTCGACCCCGCCTCGATCCTCCCTTTATCCAG
CCCTCACTCCTTCTCTAGGCGCCGGAATTGAAGATCTGGGGGATCGATCCTCTAGAGTCCGTTACATAAC
TTACGGTAAATGGCCCGCCTGGCTGACCGCCCAACGACCCCCGCCCATTGACGTCAATAATGACGTATGT
TCCCATAGTAACGCCAATAGGGACTTTCCATTGACGTCAATGGGTGGAGTATTTACGGTAAACTGCCCAC
TTGGCAGTACATCAAGTGTATCATATGCCAAGTACGCCCCCTATTGACGTCAATGACGGTAAATGGCCCG
CCTGGCATTATGCCCAGTACATGACCTTATGGGACTTTCCTACTTGGCAGTACATCTACGTATTAGTCAT
CGCTATTACCATGGTGATGCGGTTTTGGCAGTACATCAATGGGCGTGGATAGCGGTTTGACTCACGGGGA
TTTCCAAGTCTCCACCCCATTGACGTCAATGGGAGTTTGTTTTGGCACCAAAATCAACGGGACTTTCCAA
AATGTCGTAACAACTCCGCCCCATTGACGCAAATGGGCGGTAGGCGTGTACGGTGGGAGGTCTATATAAG
CAGAGCTCGTTTAGTGAACCGTCAGATCGCCTGGAGACGCCATCCACGCTGTTTTGACCTCCATAGAAGA
CACCGGGACCGATCCAGCCTCCGCGGCCGGGAACGGTGCATTGGAACGGACCTGCAGCCACCATGGTGAG
CAAGGGCGAGGCAGTGATCAAGGAGTTCATGCGGTTCAAGGTGCACATGGAGGGCTCCATGAACGGCCAC
GAGTTCGAGATCGAGGGCGAGGGCGAGGGCCGCCCCTACGAGGGCACCCAGACCGCCAAGCTGAAGGTGA
CCAAGGGTGGCCCCCTGCCCTTCTCCTGGGACATCCTGTCCCCTCAGTTCATGTACGGCTCCAGGGCCTT
CACCAAGCACCCCGCCGACATCCCCGACTACTATAAGCAGTCCTTCCCCGAGGGCTTCAAGTGGGAGCGC
GTGATGAACTTCGAGGACGGCGGCGCCGTGACCGTGACCCAGGACACCTCCCTGGAGGACGGCACCCTGA
TCTACAAGGTGAAGCTCCGCGGCACCAACTTCCCTCCTGACGGCCCCGTAATGCAGAAGAAGACAATGGG
CTGGGAAGCGTCCACCGAGCGGTTGTACCCCGAGGACGGCGTGCTGAAGGGCGACATTAAGATGGCCCTG
CGCCTGAAGGACGGCGGCCGCTACCTGGCGGACTTCAAGACCACCTACAAGGCCAAGAAGCCCGTGCAGA
TGCCCGGCGCCTACAACGTCGACCGCAAGTTGGACATCACCTCCCACAACGAGGACTACACCGTGGTGGA
ACAGTACGAACGCTCCGAGGGCCGCCACTCCACCGGCGGCATGGACGAGCTGTACAAGTCCGGACTCAGA
TCTCGAGCTCAAGCTTCGAATTCTGCAGAGAATCACGCCCAGAATAAAGCCAAGCTCATCTCTGAGACCC
GGAGGAGGTTCGAAGCTGAGTATGTGACAGATAAGTCAGATAAATATGATGCACGTGATGTTGAAAGGCT
ACAACAAGATGATAACTGGGTTGAAAGTTACTTATCTTGGAGACATAATATTGTAGATGAAACACTGAAG
ATGCTCGATGAGAGTTTTCAGTGGAGGAAAGAAATTTCTGTCAATGACCTTAATGAATCCTCCATTCCCA
GATGGTTATTGGAAATTGGTGTTATTTATCTCCATGGTTATGACAAAGAAGGTAACAAATTGTTCTGGAT
CAGGGTGAAGTATCATGTAAAAGACCAGAAAACCATATTGGACAAAAAGAAGCTCATAGCATTCTGGTTG
GAACGTTATGCTAAGAGGGAAAATGGGAAACCTGTAACAGTGATGTTTGACCTGTCAGAAACTGGAATAA
ATAGCATTGACATGGACTTTGTACGCTTTATCATCAACTGCTTTAAGGTTTATTACCCTAAATACCTCTC
AAAAATAGTGATCTTTGATATGCCTTGGTTAATGAATGCTGCTTTCAAAATTGTGAAAACCGAACTTGGT
CCAGAAGCAGTGAGCTTGTTGAAGTTTACAAGCAAAAATGAAGTCCAGGACTATGTCAGTGTAGAATACC
TGCCTCCCCACATGGGTGGAACTGATCCTTTCAAGTATAGCTATCCACCACTAGTAGATGATGACTTCCA
GACCCCACTGTGTGAGAATGGGCCTATTACCAGTGAGGATGAAACTTCAAGTAAAGAAGACATAGAAAGT
GATGGCAAAGAAACATTGGAAACAATTTCTAATGAAGAACAAACACCTCTTCTTAAAAAGATTAACCCAA
CCGAATCTACTTCCAAAGCAGAAGAAAATGAAAAAGTTGATTCAAAAGTGAAAGCTTTCAAGAAACCATT
GAGTGTATTTAAAGGCCCCTTACTACACATCAGCCCAGCAGAAGAACTGTACTTTGGAAGTACAGAATCC
GGAGAGAAGAAAACCTTAATAGTGTTGACAAATGTAACTAAAAATATAGTGGCATTTAAGGTGAGAACAA
CAGCTCCAGAAAAATACAGAGTCAAGCCAAGCAATAGCAGCTGTGACCCGGGTGCATCAGTGGATATAGT
TGTGTCTCCCCATGGGGGTTTAACAGTCTCTGCCCAAGACCGTTTTCTGATAATGGCTGCAGAAATGGAA
CAGTCATCTGGCACAGGCCCAGCAGAATTAACTCAGTTTTGGAAAGAAGTTCCCAGAAACAAAGTGATGG
AACATAGGTTAAGATGCCATACTGTTGAAAGCAGTAAACCAAACACTCTTACGTTAAAAGACAATGCTTT
CAATATGTCAGATAAAACCAGTGAAGATATATGTCTACAACTCAGTCGTTTACTAGAAAGCAATAGGAAG
CTTGAAGACCAAGTTCAGCGTTGTATCTGGTTCCAGCAGCTGCTGCTTTCCTTAACAATGCTCTTGCTTG
CTTTTGTCACCTCTTTCTTCTATTTATTGTACAGTTAAGGATCCGGAATTCCGCCCCCCCCCCCCCCCCC
CCTCTCCCTCCCCCCCCCCTAACGTTACTGGCCGAAGCCGCTTGGAATAAGGCCGGTGTGCGTTTGTCTA
TATGTTATTTTCCACCATATTGCCGTCTTTTGGCAATGTGAGGGCCCGGAAACCTGGCCCTGTCTTCTTG
ACGAGCATTCCTAGGGGTCTTTCCCCTCTCGCCAAAGGAATGCAAGGTCTGTTGAATGTCGTGAAGGAAG
CAGTTCCTCTGGAAGCTTCTTGAAGACAAACAACGTCTGTAGCGACCCTTTGCAGGCAGCGGAACCCCCC
ACCTGGCGACAGGTGCCTCTGCGGCCAAAAGCCACGTGTATAAGATACACCTGCAAAGGCGGCACAACCC
CAGTGCCACGTTGTGAGTTGGATAGTTGTGGAAAGAGTCAAATGGCTCTCCTCAAGCGTATTCAACAAGG
GGCTGAAGGATGCCCAGAAGGTACCCCATTGTATGGGATCTGATCTGGGGCCTCGGTGCACATGCTTTAC
ATGTGTTTAGTCGAGGTTAAAAAAACGTCTAGGCCCCCCGAACCACGGGGACGTGGTTTTCCTTTGAAAA
ACACGATGATAAGCTTGCCACAACCCACAAGGAGACGACCTTCCATGACCGAGTACAAGCCCACGGTGCG
CCTCGCCACCCGCGACGACGTCCCCCGGGCCGTACGCACCCTCGCCGCCGCGTTCGCCGACTACCCCGCC
ACGCGCCACACCGTCGACCCGGACCGCCACATCGAGCGGGTCACCGAGCTGCAAGAACTCTTCCTCACGC
GCGTCGGGCTCGACATCGGCAAGGTGTGGGTCGCGGACGACGGCGCCGCGGTGGCGGTCTGGACCACGCC
GGAGAGCGTCGAAGCGGGGGCGGTGTTCGCCGAGATCGGCCCGCGCATGGCCGAGTTGAGCGGTTCCCGG
CTGGCCGCGCAGCAACAGATGGAAGGCCTCCTGGCGCCGCACCGGCCCAAGGAGCCCGCGTGGTTCCTGG
CCACCGTCGGCGTCTCGCCCGACCACCAGGGCAAGGGTCTGGGCAGCGCCGTCGTGCTCCCCGGAGTGGA
GGCGGCCGAGCGCGCCGGGGTGCCCGCCTTCCTGGAGACCTCCGCGCCCCGCAACCTCCCCTTCTACGAG
CGGCTCGGCTTCACCGTCACCGCCGACGTCGAGGTGCCCGAAGGACCGCGCACCTGGTGCATGACCCGCA
AGCCCGGTGCCTGACGCCCGCCCCACGACCCGCAGCGCCCGACCGAAAGGAGCGCACGACCCCATGGCTC
CGACCGAAGCCACCCGGGGCGGCCCCGCCGACCCCGCACCCGCCCCCGAGGCCCACCGACTCTAGTCGAG
GGCTGCAGCGCTGCAGAGGCCGAGTGCAGAACTGCTCCAAAGGGACCTCAAGGCTTTCCGAGGGACACTA
GGCTGACTCCATCGAGCCAGTGTAGAGATAAGCTTATCGATTAGTCCAATTTGTTAAAGACAGGATATCA
GTGGTCCAGGCTCTAGTTTTGACTCAACAATATCACCAGCTGAAGCCTATAGAGTACGAGCCATAGATAA
AATAAAAGATTTTATTTAGTCTCCAGAAAAAGGGGGGAATGAAAGACCCCACCTGTAGGTTTGGCAAGCT
AGCTTAAGTAACGCCATTTTGCAAGGCATGGAAAAATACATAACTGAGAATAGAGAAGTTCAGATCAAGG
TCAGGAACAGATGGAACAGGGTCGACCCTAGAGAACCATCAGATGTTTCCAGGGTGCCCCAAGGACCTGA
AATGACCCTGTGCCTTATTTGAACTAACCAATCAGTTCGCTTCTCGCTTCTGTTCGCGCGCTTCTGCTCC
CCGAGCTCAATAAAAGAGCCCACAACCCCTCACTCGGGGCGCCAGTCCTCCGATTGACTGAGTCGCCCGG
GTACCCGTGTATCCAATAAACCCTCTTGCAGTTGCATCCGACTTGTGGTCTCGCTGTTCCTTGGGAGGGT
CTCCTCTGAGTGATTGACTACCCGTCAGCGGGGGTCTTTCATTTGGGGGCTCGTCCGGGATCGGGAGACC
CCTGCCCAGGGACCACCGACCCACCACCGGGAGGTAAGCTGGCTGCCTCGCGCGTTTCGGTGATGACGGT
GAAAACCTCTGACACATGCAGCTCCCGGAGACGGTCACAGCTTGTCTGTAAGCGGATGCCGGGAGCAGAC
AAGCCCGTCAGGGCGCGTCAGCGGGTGTTGGCGGGTGTCGGGGCGCAGCCATGACCCAGTCACGTAGCGA
TAGCGGAGTGTAGATCCGGCTGTGGAATGTGTGTCAGTTAGGGTGTGGAAAGTCCCCAGGCTCCCCAGCA
GGCAGAAGTATGCAAAGCATGCATCTCAATTAGTCAGCAACCAGGTGTGGAAAGTCCCCAGGCTCCCCAG
CAGGCAGAAGTATGCAAAGCATGCATCTCAATTAGTCAGCAACCATAGTCCCGCCCCTAACTCCGCCCAT
CCCGCCCCTAACTCCGCCCAGTTCCGCCCATTCTCCGCCCCATGGCTGACTAATTTTTTTTATTTATGCA
GAGGCCGAGGCCGCCTCGGCCTCTGAGCTATTCCAGAAGTAGTGAGGAGGCTTTTTTGGAGGCCTAGGCT
TTTGCAAAAAGCTTACTGGCTTAACTATGCGGCATCAGAGCAGATTGTACTGAGAGTGCACCATATGCGG
TGTGAAATACCGCACAGATGCGTAAGGAGAAAATACCGCATCAGGCGCTCTTCCGCTTCCTCGCTCACTG
ACTCGCTGCGCTCGGTCGTTCGGCTGCGGCGAGCGGTATCAGCTCACTCAAAGGCGGTAATACGGTTATC
CACAGAATCAGGGGATAACGCAGGAAAGAACATGTGAGCAAAAGGCCAGCAAAAGGCCAGGAACCGTAAA
AAGGCCGCGTTGCTGGCGTTTTTCCATAGGCTCCGCCCCCCTGACGAGCATCACAAAAATCGACGCTCAA
GTCAGAGGTGGCGAAACCCGACAGGACTATAAAGATACCAGGCGTTTCCCCCTGGAAGCTCCCTCGTGCG
CTCTCCTGTTCCGACCCTGCCGCTTACCGGATACCTGTCCGCCTTTCTCCCTTCGGGAAGCGTGGCGCTT
TCTCATAGCTCACGCTGTAGGTATCTCAGTTCGGTGTAGGTCGTTCGCTCCAAGCTGGGCTGTGTGCACG
AACCCCCCGTTCAGCCCGACCGCTGCGCCTTATCCGGTAACTATCGTCTTGAGTCCAACCCGGTAAGACA
CGACTTATCGCCACTGGCAGCAGCCACTGGTAACAGGATTAGCAGAGCGAGGTATGTAGGCGGTGCTACA
GAGTTCTTGAAGTGGTGGCCTAACTACGGCTACACTAGAAGGACAGTATTTGGTATCTGCGCTCTGCTGA
AGCCAGTTACCTTCGGAAAAAGAGTTGGTAGCTCTTGATCCGGCAAACAAACCACCGCTGGTAGCGGTGG
TTTTTTTGTTTGCAAGCAGCAGATTACGCGCAGAAAAAAAGGATCTCAAGAAGATCCTTTGATCTTTTCT
ACGGGGTCTGACGCTCAGTGGAACGAAAACTCACGTTAAGGGATTTTGGTCATGAGATTATCAAAAAGGA
TCTTCACCTAGATCCTTTTAAATTAAAAATGAAGTTTTAAATCAATCTAAAGTATATATGAGTAAACTTG
GTCTGACAGTTACCAATGCTTAATCAGTGAGGCACCTATCTCAGCGATCTGTCTATTTCGTTCATCCATA
GTTGCCTGACTCCCCGTCGTGTAGATAACTACGATACGGGAGGGCTTACCATCTGGCCCCAGTGCTGCAA
TGATACCGCGAGACCCACGCTCACCGGCTCCAGATTTATCAGCAATAAACCAGCCAGCCGGAAGGGCCGA
GCGCAGAAGTGGTCCTGCAACTTTATCCGCCTCCATCCAGTCTATTAATTGTTGCCGGGAAGCTAGAGTA
AGTAGTTCGCCAGTTAATAGTTTGCGCAACGTTGTTGCCATTGCTGCAGGCATCGTGGTGTCACGCTCGT
CGTTTGGTATGGCTTCATTCAGCTCCGGTTCCCAACGATCAAGGCGAGTTACATGATCCCCCATGTTGTG
CAAAAAAGCGGTTAGCTCCTTCGGTCCTCCGATCGTTGTCAGAAGTAAGTTGGCCGCAGTGTTATCACTC
ATGGTTATGGCAGCACTGCATAATTCTCTTACTGTCATGCCATCCGTAAGATGCTTTTCTGTGACTGGTG
AGTACTCAACCAAGTCATTCTGAGAATAGTGTATGCGGCGACCGAGTTGCTCTTGCCCGGCGTCAACACG
GGATAATACCGCGCCACATAGCAGAACTTTAAAAGTGCTCATCATTGGAAAACGTTCTTCGGGGCGAAAA
CTCTCAAGGATCTTACCGCTGTTGAGATCCAGTTCGATGTAACCCACTCGTGCACCCAACTGATCTTCAG
CATCTTTTACTTTCACCAGCGTTTCTGGGTGAGCAAAAACAGGAAGGCAAAATGCCGCAAAAAAGGGAAT
AAGGGCGACACGGAAATGTTGAATACTCATACTCTTCCTTTTTCAATATTATTGAAGCATTTATCAGGGT
TATTGTCTCATGAGCGGATACATATTTGAATGTATTTAGAAAAATAAACAAATAGGGGTTCCGCGCACAT
TTCCCCGAAAAGTGCCACCTGACGTCTAAGAAACCATTATTATCATGACATTAACCTATAAAAATAGGCG
TATCACGAGGCCCTTTCGTCTTCAAGAATTAGCTTGGCCATTGCATACGTTGTATCCATATCATAATATG
TACATTTATATTGGCTCATGTCCAACATTACCGCCATGTTGACATTGATTATTGACTAGTTATTAATAGT
AATCAATTACGGGGTCATTAGTTCATAGCCCATATATGGAGTTCCG
